Addgene plasmid #117756: pCarCBADE_ProB(I69E)A
Purpose: ProB(I69E)A and codon optimized CarCBADE enzymes (in that order) in pBbaA5k backbone
Depositing lab: Greg Bokinsky. Depositing organization: Delft University of Technology. Publication: Metabolic engineering of a carbapenem antibiotic synthesis pathway in Escherichia coli. Shomar H, Gontier S, van den Broek NJF, Tejeda Mora H, Noga MJ, Hagedoorn PL, Bokinsky G. Nat Chem Biol. 2018 Aug;14(8):794-800. doi: 10.1038/s41589-018-0084-6. Epub 2018 Jun 25. PubMed 29942079.
Backbone
  Vector backbone: pBbaA5k
  Backbone manufacturer: Genebank
  Vector type: Bacterial Expression
Growth in bacteria
  Bacterial resistance: Kanamycin, 50 μg/mL
  Growth temperature: 37°C
  Growth strain: DH5alpha
  Copy number: High Copy
Gene/Insert
  Gene/Insert name: Glutamate kinase (ProA), mutant pyrroline-5-carboxylate synthase (ProBI69E) from E. coli and codon optimised CarCBADE operon (alt names: ProA; ProBI69E; CarCBADE)
  Species: Pectobacterium carotovorum
  Insert size (bp): 7011
  Promoter: PLac(UV5)
  Cloning method: Gibson Cloning
  Sequencing primers: 5′ CGTATAATGTGTGGAATTGTGAGC; 3′ AACGCCCTAGGTATAAACGC
Terms and licenses: Academic/Nonprofit Terms; Industry Terms: Not Available to Industry
How to cite: pCarCBADE_ProB(I69E)A was a gift from Greg Bokinsky (Addgene plasmid # 117756 ; http://n2t.net/addgene:117756 ; RRID:Addgene_117756)
