[The description below was written by a language model from this plasmid's Addgene catalogue record and pLannotate feature annotations shown in this document.]
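Description:
pCarCBADE_ProB(I69E)A is a 10.6 kb bacterial expression plasmid built on the pBbaA5k backbone for reconstituting carbapenem antibiotic biosynthesis in Escherichia coli. It replicates from a high-copy ColE1/pUC-type origin and is selected with kanamycin through the neo (nptII) gene, which is followed by a lambda t0 terminator. The backbone also carries lacI under its own promoter. Short annotated fragments of a Tn5 transposase and a tetracycline efflux gene appear to be non-functional cloning remnants.

The roughly 7 kb payload is a single synthetic operon driven by the lacUV5 promoter with a downstream lac operator. The plasmid-encoded LacI represses transcription, and IPTG induces it. The operon ends in tandem rrnB T1 and T7Te terminators. The first two genes are E. coli proB, recorded as carrying the I69E substitution, and proA. The feature annotations identify these as glutamate 5-kinase and the glutamate-5-phosphate reductase, although the catalogue entry labels the two enzymes differently. Together they convert glutamate to pyrroline-5-carboxylate.

Codon-optimised genes from Pectobacterium carotovorum follow in the order carC, carB, carA, carD. CarB condenses pyrroline-5-carboxylate with malonyl-CoA to form carboxymethylproline. CarA closes the beta-lactam ring to give the carbapenam, and CarC converts this to the (5R)-carbapenem. The record also lists carE. It was not annotated in either feature table, but an unannotated gap of about 300 bp between carD and the terminators could accommodate it. The depositor sequence and the repository's sequencing result have the same length and feature order and differ only in their start position. The plasmid serves metabolic engineering work in which an enhanced precursor supply is coupled to the carbapenem pathway.
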