Features (pLannotate 1.2.2; 18 found; start..end, strand, type, name):
     15..36      -  protein_bind   CAP binding site: CAP binding activates transcription in the presence of cAMP. E. coli catabolite activator protein
     49..1131    -  CDS            lacI: lac repressor; lacI; The lac repressor binds to the lac operator to inhibit transcription in E. coli. This inhibition can be relieved by adding lactose or isopropyl-β-D-thiogalactopyranoside (IPTG).
   1132..1209    -  promoter       lacI promoter: lacI
   1217..1496    -  CDS            TcR (fragment): tetracycline efflux protein; tet; confers resistance to tetracycline
   1520..1550    +  promoter       lac UV5 promoter: E. coli lac promoter with an "up" mutation
   1558..1574    +  protein_bind   lac operator: The lac repressor binds to the lac operator to inhibit transcription in E. coli. This inhibition can be relieved by adding lactose or isopropyl-β-D-thiogalactopyranoside (IPTG). lac repressor encoded by lacI
   1607..2707    +  CDS            proB: PROB_ECOLI - Experimental evidence at protein level: Swiss-Prot protein existence level 1. Catalyzes the transfer of a phosphate group to glutamate to form L-glutamate 5-phosphate. From Escherichia coli (strain K12).
   2722..3972    +  CDS            proA: PROA_ECOLI - Experimental evidence at protein level: Swiss-Prot protein existence level 1. Catalyzes the NADPH-dependent reduction of L-glutamate 5- phosphate into L-glutamate 5-semialdehyde and phosphate. The product spontaneously undergoes cyclization to form 1-pyrroline-5-carboxylate. From Escherichia coli (strain K12).
   3989..4807    +  CDS            carC: CARC_PECCC - Experimental evidence at protein level: Swiss-Prot protein existence level 1. Catalyzes the Fe(2+) and alpha-ketoglutarate-dependent conversion of (3S,5S)-carbapenam to (5R)-carbapenem, an essential step in carbapenem antibiotic biosynthesis. From Pectobacterium carotovorum subsp. carotovorum (Erwinia carotovora subsp. carotovora).
   4822..5571    +  CDS            carB: CARB_PECCC - Experimental evidence at protein level: Swiss-Prot protein existence level 1. Catalyzes the formation of (2S,5S)-carboxymethylproline (t- CMP) from malonyl-CoA and (S)-1-pyrroline-5-carboxylate, the first step in the biosynthesis of (5R)-carbapen-2-em-3-carboxylate, a beta-lactam antibiotic of the carbapenem class (PubMed:15595850, PubMed:14625287). Also catalyzes the independent decarboxylation of malonyl-CoA and methylmalonyl-CoA and the hydrolysis of CoA esters such as acetyl-CoA and propionyl-CoA (PubMed:15595850). Catalyzes the reaction with a C2 epimeric mixture of methylmal
   5593..7101    +  CDS            carA: CARA_PECCC - Experimental evidence at protein level: Swiss-Prot protein existence level 1. Involved in the biosynthesis of carbapenam-3-carboxylate, a beta-lactam antibiotic of the carbapenem class. Catalyzes the ATP- dependent formation of (3S,5S)-carbapenam-3-carboxylate from (2S,5S)-5- carboxymethylproline. From Pectobacterium carotovorum subsp. carotovorum (Erwinia carotovora subsp. carotovora).
   7123..8250    +  CDS            carD: CARD_PECCC - Protein inferred from homology: Swiss-Prot protein existence level 3. From Pectobacterium carotovorum subsp. carotovorum (Erwinia carotovora subsp. carotovora).
   8564..8635    +  terminator     rrnB T1 terminator: transcription terminator T1 from the E. coli rrnB gene
   8651..8678    +  terminator     T7Te terminator: phage T7 early transcription terminator
   8836..9424    -  rep_origin     ori: high-copy-number ColE1/pMB1/pBR322/pUC origin of replication
   9512..9606    -  terminator     lambda t0 terminator: transcription terminator from phage lambda
   9640..10431   -  CDS            neo: KKA2_KLEPN - Also known as kan, nptII. Experimental evidence at protein level: Swiss-Prot protein existence level 1. Resistance to kanamycin, neomycin, paromomycin, ribostamycin, butirosin and gentamicin B. From Klebsiella pneumoniae.
  10463..10567   -  CDS            tnpA (fragment): TN5P_ECOLX - Also known as tnp. Experimental evidence at protein level: Swiss-Prot protein existence level 1. Mediates transposition of transposon Tn5 by a 'cut and paste' mechanism. First, the monomeric transposase binds the 19 bp inverted DNA repeats flanking the transposon. Then, dimerization of the DNA- bound transposase creates a synaptic DNA complex. After nicking of the first DNA strand, excision of the transposon proceeds through a series of intermediates. The transposase then mediates the insertion of the transposon at a new site by strand transfer. The activity of the wild- type tran
>Addgene plasmid #117756 | pCarCBADE_ProB(I69E)A | depositor full sequence | sequence record 222218 | pCarCBADE_ProB(I69E)A sequence 10567 bps
GACGTCGGTGCCTAATGAGTGAGCTAACTTACATTAATTGCGTTGCGCTCACTGCCCGCTTTCCAGTCGG
GAAACCTGTCGTGCCAGCTGCATTAATGAATCGGCCAACGCGCGGGGAGAGGCGGTTTGCGTATTGGGCG
CCAGGGTGGTTTTTCTTTTCACCAGTGAGACGGGCAACAGCTGATTGCCCTTCACCGCCTGGCCCTGAGA
GAGTTGCAGCAAGCGGTCCACGCTGGTTTGCCCCAGCAGGCGAAAATCCTGTTTGATGGTGGTTAACGGC
GGGATATAACATGAGCTGTCTTCGGTATCGTCGTATCCCACTACCGAGATGTCCGCACCAACGCGCAGCC
CGGACTCGGTAATGGCGCGCATTGCGCCCAGCGCCATCTGATCGTTGGCAACCAGCATCGCAGTGGGAAC
GATGCCCTCATTCAGCATTTGCATGGTTTGTTGAAAACCGGACATGGCACTCCAGTCGCCTTCCCGTTCC
GCTATCGGCTGAATTTGATTGCGAGTGAGATATTTATGCCAGCCAGCCAGACGCAGACGCGCCGAGACAG
AACTTAATGGGCCCGCTAACAGCGCGATTTGCTGGTGACCCAATGCGACCAGATGCTCCACGCCCAGTCG
CGTACCGTCTTCATGGGAGAAAATAATACTGTTGATGGGTGTCTGGTCAGAGACATCAAGAAATAACGCC
GGAACATTAGTGCAGGCAGCTTCCACAGCAATGGCATCCTGGTCATCCAGCGGATAGTTAATGATCAGCC
CACTGACGCGTTGCGCGAGAAGATTGTGCACCGCCGCTTTACAGGCTTCGACGCCGCTTCGTTCTACCAT
CGACACCACCACGCTGGCACCCAGTTGATCGGCGCGAGATTTAATCGCCGCGACAATTTGCGACGGCGCG
TGCAGGGCCAGACTGGAGGTGGCAACGCCAATCAGCAACGACTGTTTGCCCGCCAGTTGTTGTGCCACGC
GGTTGGGAATGTAATTCAGCTCCGCCATCGCCGCTTCCACTTTTTCCCGCGTTTTCGCAGAAACGTGGCT
GGCCTGGTTCACCACGCGGGAAACGGTCTGATAAGAGACACCGGCATACTCTGCGACATCGTATAACGTT
ACTGGTTTCACATTCACCACCCTGAATTGACTCTCTTCCGGGCGCTATCATGCCATACCGCGAAAGGTTT
TGCGCCATTCGATGGTGTCCGGGATCTCGACGCTCTCCCTTATGCGACTCCTGCATTAGGAAGCAGCCCA
GTAGTAGGTTGAGGCCGTTGAGCACCGCCGCCGCAAGGAATGGTGCATGCAAGGAGATGGCGCCCAACAG
TCCCCCGGCCACGGGGCCTGCCACCATACCCACGCCGAAACAAGCGCTCATGAGCCCGAAGTGGCGAGCC
CGATCTTCCCCATCGGTGATGTCGGCGATATAGGCGCCAGCAACCGCACCTGTGGCGCCGGTGATGCCGG
CCACGATGCGTCCGGCGTAGAGGATCGAGATCGTTTAGGCACCCCAGGCTTTACACTTTATGCTTCCGGC
TCGTATAATGTGTGGAATTGTGAGCGGATAACAATTTCAGAATTCAAAAGATCTAGGAGGAAAAAAATGA
GTGACAGCCAGACGCTGGTGGTAAAACTCGGCACCAGTGTGCTAACAGGCGGATCGCGCCGTCTGAACCG
TGCCCATATCGTTGAACTTGTTCGCCAGTGCGCGCAGTTACATGCCGCCGGGCATCGGATTGTTATTGTG
ACGTCGGGCGCGATCGCCGCCGGACGTGAGCACCTGGGTTACCCGGAACTGCCAGCGACTGAAGCCTCGA
AACAACTGCTGGCGGCGGTAGGGCAGAGTCGACTGATTCAACTGTGGGAACAGCTGTTTTCGATTTATGG
CATTCACGTCGGGCAAATGCTGCTGACCCGTGCTGATATGGAAGACCGAGAACGCTTCCTGAACGCCCGC
GACACCCTGCGTGCGTTGCTCGATAACAATATCGTTCCGGTAATCAATGAGAACGATGCTGTCGCTACGG
CAGAGATTAAGGTCGGCGATAACGATAACCTTTCTGCGCTGGCGGCGATTCTGGCGGGTGCCGATAAACT
GTTGCTGCTGACCGATCAAAAAGGTTTGTATACCGCTGACCCGCGCAGCAATCCGCAGGCAGAACTGATT
AAAGATGTTTACGGCATTGATGACGCACTGCGCGCGATTGCCGGTGACAGCGTTTCAGGCCTCGGAACTG
GCGGCATGAGTACCAAATTGCAGGCCGCTGACGTGGCTTGCCGTGCGGGTATCGACACCATTATTGCCGC
GGGCAGCAAGCCGGGCGTTATTGGTGATGTGATGGAAGGCATTTCCGTCGGTACGCTGTTCCATGCCCAG
GCGACTCCGCTTGAAAACCGTAAACGCTGGATTTTCGGTGCGCCGCCGGCGGGTGAAATCACGGTAGATG
AAGGGGCAACTGCCGCCATTCTGGAACGCGGCAGCTCCCTGTTGCCGAAAGGCATTAAAAGCGTGACTGG
CAATTTCTCGCGTGGTGAAGTCATCCGCATTTGCAACCTCGAAGGCCGCGATATCGCCCACGGCGTCAGT
CGTTACAACAGCGATGCATTACGCCGTATTGCCGGACACCACTCGCAAGAAATTGATGCAATACTGGGAT
ATGAATACGGCCCGGTTGCCGTTCACCGTGATGACATGATTACCCGTTAAGGAGCAGGCTGATGCTGGAA
CAAATGGGCATTGCCGCGAAGCAAGCCTCGTATAAATTAGCGCAACTCTCCAGCCGCGAAAAAAATCGCG
TGCTGGAAAAAATCGCCGATGAACTGGAAGCACAAAGCGAAATCATCCTCAACGCTAACGCCCAGGATGT
TGCTGACGCGCGAGCCAATGGCCTTAGCGAAGCGATGCTTGACCGTCTGGCACTGACGCCCGCACGGCTG
AAAGGCATTGCCGACGATGTACGTCAGGTGTGCAACCTCGCCGATCCGGTGGGGCAGGTAATCGATGGCG
GCGTACTGGACAGCGGCCTGCGTCTTGAGCGTCGTCGCGTACCGCTGGGGGTTATTGGCGTGATTTATGA
AGCGCGCCCGAACGTGACGGTTGATGTCGCTTCGCTGTGCCTGAAAACCGGTAATGCGGTGATCCTGCGC
GGTGGCAAAGAAACGTGTCGCACTAACGCTGCAACGGTGGCGGTGATTCAGGACGCCCTGAAATCCTGCG
GCTTACCGGCGGGTGCCGTGCAGGCGATTGATAATCCTGACCGTGCGCTGGTCAGTGAAATGCTGCGTAT
GGATAAATACATCGACATGCTGATCCCGCGTGGTGGCGCTGGTTTGCATAAACTGTGCCGCGAACAGTCG
ACGATCCCGGTGATCACAGGTGGTATAGGCGTATGCCATATTTACGTTGATGAAAGTGCAGAGATCGCTG
AAGCATTAAAAGTGATCGTCAACGCCAAAACTCAGCGTCCGAGCACATGTAATACGGTAGAAACGTTGCT
GGTGAATAAAAACATCGCCGATAGCTTCCTGCCCGTATTAAGCAAACAAATGGCGGAAAGCGGCGTGACA
TTACACGCAGATGCAGCTGCGCTGACACAGTTGCAGGCAGGCCCCGCGAAGGTGGTGGCGGTTAAAGCCG
AAGAGTATGACGATGAGTTTCTGTCATTAGATTTGAACGTCAAAATCGTCAGCGATCTTGACGATGCCAT
CGCCCATATTCGTGAACACGGCACGCAACACTCCGATGCGATCCTGACCCGCGATATGCGCAACGCCCAG
CGTTTTGTTAACGAAGTGGATTCGTCCGCTGTTTACGTTAACGCCTCTACGCGTTTTACCGACGGCGGCC
AGTTTGGACTGGGTGCGGAAGTGGCGGTAAGCACACAAAAACTGCACGCACGTGGCCCAATGGGGCTGGA
AGCACTGACCACTTACAAGTGGATCGGCATTGGTGATTACACCATTCGTGCGTAATAGGAGGAAAAAAAT
GTCCGAGATCGTGAAATTTAACCCTGTGATGGCTTCTGGCTTCGGCGCATACATTGATCACCGTGACTTC
CTGGAAGCTAAAACGGAAACGATCAAAAACCTGCTGATGCGCCAAGGTTTCGTGGTTGTCAAAAACCTGG
ATATTGACTCCGATACTTTCCGTGATATCTACTCTGCATACGGTACCATCGTCGAATACGCGGATGAAAA
AATTGGTGTTGGTTTTGGTTATCGCGATACCCTGAAACTGGAAGGCGAAAAAGGTAAAATCGTTACCGGT
CGTGGTCAACTGCCTTTCCACGCTGACGGTGGTCTGCTGCTGTCTCAGGTCGATCAGGTTTTCCTGTACG
CGGCGGAGATTAAAAACGTCAAATTCCGCGGTGCAACTACCGTTTGCGATCACGCTCTGGCGTGCCAGGA
AATGCCAGCACACCTGCTGCGCGTTCTGGAAGAGGAGACGTTCGAAGTTCGTGTGCTGGAACGTGGTTAC
TACGTGGATGTGTCCCCTGATGGTTGGTTCAAAGTGCCGGTGTTCACTGATCTGGGTTGGGTTCGTAAAA
TGCTGATCTATTTCCCATTCGATGAAGGCCAGCCGGCAAGCTGGGAACCGCGTATTGTTGGTTTTACCGA
CCACGAAACCCAGGCATTCTTTCAAGAACTGGGTGCGTTCCTGAAACAGCCGCGTTATTACTACAAACAT
TTCTGGGAAGACGGTGACCTGCTGATTATGGATAACCGTCGTGTTATCCACGAGCGTGAAGAATTTAACG
ATGATGACATCGTTCGTCGTCTGTACCGCGGCCAAACTGCAGATATCTAAAGGAGGAAAAAATGGTATTC
GAAGAAAACTCCGATGAAGTACGCGTGATTACCCTGGATCACCCGAACAAACATAACCCATTTTCCCGTA
CCCTGGAAACTAGCGTGAAGGACGCTCTGGCTCGTGCAAACGCGGATGATAGCGTGCGTGCGGTCGTTGT
GTATGGCGGCGCTGAACGTAGCTTCAGCGCAGGCGGTGATTTCAACGAAGTCAAGCAGCTGTCTCGCTCC
GAAGATATTGAAGAATGGATCGATCGTGTGATCGACCTGTATCAGGCAGTCCTGAACGTAAACAAACCGA
CGATCGCGGCCGTTGATGGCTACGCGATCGGTATGGGCTTCCAATTCGCTCTGATGTTTGACCAGCGCCT
GATGGCCAGCACCGCGAACTTCGTGATGCCGGAACTGAAACACGGTATCGGTTGCTCTGTAGGTGCAGCA
ATCCTGGGTTTCACCCATGGTTTCTCCACCATGCAAGAAATCATCTACCAGTGCCAGTCTCTGGATGCAC
CGCGCTGCGTCGACTACCGCCTGGTGAATCAGGTCGTAGAGTCTTCCGCGCTGCTGGACGCGGCGATCAC
TCAGGCGCACGTGATGGCGTCCTACCCGGCTTCCGCATTCATTAACACGAAGCGTGCGGTAAACAAGCCG
TTCATTCACCTGCTGGAACAGACCCGTGATGCTTCCAAAGCAGTGCACAAAGCCGCATTCCAGGCGCGTG
ATGCCCAGGGTCACTTCAAAAACGTTCTGGGTAAGAAATACTGAGGATCTAGGAGGAAAAAAATGAGCAA
TAGCTTCTGCGTCGTTTACAAAGGTTCCGATACTGACATTAACAACATTCAGCGTGATTTCGACGGTAAA
GGCGAAGCCCTGTCTAACGGCTATCTGTTCATCGAACAGAACGGCCACTACCAGAAATGCGAAATGGAGC
GTGGCACGGCGTACCTGATTGGTTCTCTGTATAACCGTACTTTCCTGATTGGCCTGGCGGGCGTTTGGGA
AGGTGAAGCATACCTGGCTAACGATGCTGAACTGCTGGCCCTGCTGTTTACGCGCCTGGGTGCCAACGCA
CTGGCTCTGGCGGAAGGCGATTTCTGCTTTTTCATTGATGAACCGAATGGTGAGCTGACCGTTATCACGG
AATCTCGCGGCTTCTCCCCGGTCCATGTTGTTCAAGGTAAGAAGGCATGGATGACGAACAGCCTGAAACT
GGTAACTGCTGCCGAAGGCGAGGGCGCACTGTGGTTTGAAGAAGAAGCTCTGGTGTGCCAGTCTCTGATG
CGTGCCGATACTTATACGCCGGTTAAGAACGCGCAGCGTCTGAAACCGGGCGCAGTGCACGTTCTGACCC
ACGATAGCGAAGGCTACAGCTTTGTAGAGTCTCGTACCCTGACCACTCCGGCATCCAACCAACTGCTGGC
TCTGCCGCGTGAACCGCTGCTGGCACTGATCGATCGCTACCTGAACGCTCCGCTGGAGGACCTGGCACCA
CGCTTCGACACGGTTGGTATCCCGCTGAGCGGTGGTCTGGACTCTTCCCTGGTGACTGCCCTGGCTAGCC
GCCATTTCAAGAAACTGAACACGTATTCCATCGGTACTGAGCTGTCCAACGAGTTTGAGTTCAGCCAGCA
GGTTGCAGATGCTCTGGGTACGCACCACCAGATGAAAATCCTGTCCGAAACGGAAGTTATTAACGGTATC
ATCGAGTCCATTTACTACAACGAAATCTTCGACGGTCTGAGCGCGGAAATCCAGAGCGGTCTGTTCAACG
TGTACCGTCAGGCTCAGGGCCAAGTCTCCTGCATGCTGACTGGCTATGGTTCTGACCTGCTGTTCGGCGG
CATCCTGAAACCTGGCGCTCAGTATGATAATCCGAACCAGCTGCTGGCGGAACAAGTGTACCGCACCCGT
TGGACCGGCGAATTTGCGACCCACGGTGCGTCTTGCTACGGCATCGATATCCGCCACCCGTTTTGGTCCC
ACAGCCTGATTAGCCTGTGCCACGCCCTGCACCCTGATTACAAGATTTTCGATAATGAAGTTAAAAACAT
CCTGCGTGAATACGCTGATAGCCTGCAGCTGCTGCCAAAGGACATCGTTTGGCGTAAAAAGATCGGTATT
CACGAAGGTTCTTCTGTTAATCAGGCGTTCGCAAACGTACTGGGTTCTACGGTTGACAATTACCAGACCA
AATCTCGTTTCACTTATCGTGTTTACCAGGCGTTCCTGCGCGGTCGCCTGTCCATCACTGACGTTACCCC
GTCCCAGCTGAAGGATCTGATCAAAAAGGACTGAGGATCTAGGAGGAAAAAAATGCCTAACGATCTTTAC
GCTATCTACAATCGTTACACGTCAAGGACCCTGTTTTTTAAATACTGTGCGACAGCGACTCTAACGCACA
GACTGACACGTCGGCTGTCGCTTTTTACGTTGAAAAAGTGCCTTGCCCGTCCACAGGGACGCCTTTTCTC
TCTGGTTAATAGCATTTATTTTGGCGGAGAAACGCTGGAAGAGGTTCAGAGTACAGCAACTTTTCTGGCA
CGCTCTGGCATTGCTTGCGTACTGGACTACGCCGTGGAAGGGGAAAATGACGAGACGCAGTTCGATAAGG
CAATGGAAAATACGCTGCGCCTTATCGAGATGTCGCAGCAAACGGATAGCCTGCCTTTTGTCGTGATTAA
ACCGTCGTCTCTGGGTAGTGTTGCTGTGTATGCTCGGCAAAGTGAAAGGCTCGCGCTGGATGAAGCATCT
GCAAGTGCATGGTCACGCATCGTTACGCGTTTCTCACGTCTGTTCGATTATGCCCGCTCTCATGGCGTGC
ATGTGATGGTTGATGCAGAGCAGACCGCGATTCAGCCCGCAGTGGATCGTTTGGTTCTAGACATGATGCG
TGAATTTAACCGCGATAGCGCGGTGATCACGCTGACGCTGCAATTTTATCTAAAGGATCAATTGCGTTTT
CTCGACGAATGCTATCAGCGAGCCTGTCAGGATAATTTCCTGTTCGGCGTGAAAGTAGTGCGCGGTGCTT
ATCTGGAAGAAGAGAAACGAGTGAACGGTGGCGTACGCTGTTTTGCAACCAAACAGGAAACCGATCGTAG
TTATAACGCGGCGGTGGATTACATTGCACTGCGTCTGGATCGAATCGCACCGTTTTTCGCCACGCACAAC
GAGGAAAGCCTCGCTTTGATTATGTCGAGTGAGTCGCTACGCGCGGGGCGCACCTGGGTAGGCCAGCTTT
ACGGGTTGGGCGATCATATTACTTATTCGCTGCTGCAAACCGGTTTCCGCGTGTGCAAATACCTGCCTTA
CGGTCCGCTCGATAAGTCGTTGCCCTATTTACTCCGCAGGATTGAAGAGAACGCGGTTGCCTCGGCAACC
TTCAAAAAGGAAAATAAACTCTTGCAGAAGGAGTTGCTGCGCCGTCTCGTAGGAGGGATGTAATGTCAAA
ATTTCATTGTCATATTCGCGATACGGCTATCGGTTTCCCCGTGTCGGAGGATGAAAGCGTACTCAGTTCA
GCCTATGAAGCTGGTGTCGAACTGCCTTATCGCTGTGCTTCTGGTTACTGTGGTGTATGCAAGGTGCGCC
TGACGTCCGGCAACGTCAACATGGATCATTCTGGTGGGATCTCACGTAAAGATATCGCTGATGGTTACAT
TCTACCTTGCTGTTCTGTGCCGCTCTCTAACCTCGAAATTGAACCTGTATCGTCATGCTGAGGATCCAAA
CTCGAGTAAGGATCTCCAGGCATCAAATAAAACGAAAGGCTCAGTCGAAAGACTGGGCCTTTCGTTTTAT
CTGTTGTTTGTCGGTGAACGCTCTCTACTAGAGTCACACTGGCTCACCTTCGGGTGGGCCTTTCTGCGTT
TATACCTAGGGCGTTCGGCTGCGGCGAGCGGTATCAGCTCACTCAAAGGCGGTAATACGGTTATCCACAG
AATCAGGGGATAACGCAGGAAAGAACATGTGAGCAAAAGGCCAGCAAAAGGCCAGGAACCGTAAAAAGGC
CGCGTTGCTGGCGTTTTTCCATAGGCTCCGCCCCCCTGACGAGCATCACAAAAATCGACGCTCAAGTCAG
AGGTGGCGAAACCCGACAGGACTATAAAGATACCAGGCGTTTCCCCCTGGAAGCTCCCTCGTGCGCTCTC
CTGTTCCGACCCTGCCGCTTACCGGATACCTGTCCGCCTTTCTCCCTTCGGGAAGCGTGGCGCTTTCTCA
TAGCTCACGCTGTAGGTATCTCAGTTCGGTGTAGGTCGTTCGCTCCAAGCTGGGCTGTGTGCACGAACCC
CCCGTTCAGCCCGACCGCTGCGCCTTATCCGGTAACTATCGTCTTGAGTCCAACCCGGTAAGACACGACT
TATCGCCACTGGCAGCAGCCACTGGTAACAGGATTAGCAGAGCGAGGTATGTAGGCGGTGCTACAGAGTT
CTTGAAGTGGTGGCCTAACTACGGCTACACTAGAAGGACAGTATTTGGTATCTGCGCTCTGCTGAAGCCA
GTTACCTTCGGAAAAAGAGTTGGTAGCTCTTGATCCGGCAAACAAACCACCGCTGGTAGCGGTGGTTTTT
TTGTTTGCAAGCAGCAGATTACGCGCAGAAAAAAAGGATCTCAAGAAGATCCTTTGATCTTTTCTACGGG
GTCTGACGCTCAGTGGAACGAAAACTCACGTTAAGGGATTTTGGTCATGACTAGTGCTTGGATTCTCACC
AATAAAAAACGCCCGGCGGCAACCGAGCGTTCTGAACAAATCCAGATGGAGTTCTGAGGTCATTACTGGA
TCTATCAACAGGAGTCCAAGCGAGCTCTCGAACCCCAGAGTCCCGCTCAGAAGAACTCGTCAAGAAGGCG
ATAGAAGGCGATGCGCTGCGAATCGGGAGCGGCGATACCGTAAAGCACGAGGAAGCGGTCAGCCCATTCG
CCGCCAAGCTCTTCAGCAATATCACGGGTAGCCAACGCTATGTCCTGATAGCGGTCCGCCACACCCAGCC
GGCCACAGTCGATGAATCCAGAAAAGCGGCCATTTTCCACCATGATATTCGGCAAGCAGGCATCGCCATG
GGTCACGACGAGATCCTCGCCGTCGGGCATGCGCGCCTTGAGCCTGGCGAACAGTTCGGCTGGCGCGAGC
CCCTGATGCTCTTCGTCCAGATCATCCTGATCGACAAGACCGGCTTCCATCCGAGTACGTGCTCGCTCGA
TGCGATGTTTCGCTTGGTGGTCGAATGGGCAGGTAGCCGGATCAAGCGTATGCAGCCGCCGCATTGCATC
AGCCATGATGGATACTTTCTCGGCAGGAGCAAGGTGAGATGACAGGAGATCCTGCCCCGGCACTTCGCCC
AATAGCAGCCAGTCCCTTCCCGCTTCAGTGACAACGTCGAGCACAGCTGCGCAAGGAACGCCCGTCGTGG
CCAGCCACGATAGCCGCGCTGCCTCGTCCTGCAGTTCATTCAGGGCACCGGACAGGTCGGTCTTGACAAA
AAGAACCGGGCGCCCCTGCGCTGACAGCCGGAACACGGCGGCATCAGAGCAGCCGATTGTCTGTTGTGCC
CAGTCATAGCCGAATAGCCTCTCCACCCAAGCGGCCGGAGAACCTGCGTGCAATCCATCTTGTTCAATCA
TGCGAAACGATCCTCATCCTGTCTCTTGATCAGATCATGATCCCCTGCGCCATCAGATCCTTGGCGGCAA
GAAAGCCATCCAGTTTACTTTGCAGGGCTTCCCAACCTTACCAGAGGGCGCCCCAGCTGGCAATTCC
