Features (pLannotate 1.2.2; 18 found; start..end, strand, type, name):
      1..31      +  promoter       lac UV5 promoter: E. coli lac promoter with an "up" mutation
     39..55      +  protein_bind   lac operator: The lac repressor binds to the lac operator to inhibit transcription in E. coli. This inhibition can be relieved by adding lactose or isopropyl-β-D-thiogalactopyranoside (IPTG). lac repressor encoded by lacI
     88..1188    +  CDS            proB: PROB_ECOLI - Experimental evidence at protein level: Swiss-Prot protein existence level 1. Catalyzes the transfer of a phosphate group to glutamate to form L-glutamate 5-phosphate. From Escherichia coli (strain K12).
   1203..2453    +  CDS            proA: PROA_ECOLI - Experimental evidence at protein level: Swiss-Prot protein existence level 1. Catalyzes the NADPH-dependent reduction of L-glutamate 5- phosphate into L-glutamate 5-semialdehyde and phosphate. The product spontaneously undergoes cyclization to form 1-pyrroline-5-carboxylate. From Escherichia coli (strain K12).
   2470..3288    +  CDS            carC: CARC_PECCC - Experimental evidence at protein level: Swiss-Prot protein existence level 1. Catalyzes the Fe(2+) and alpha-ketoglutarate-dependent conversion of (3S,5S)-carbapenam to (5R)-carbapenem, an essential step in carbapenem antibiotic biosynthesis. From Pectobacterium carotovorum subsp. carotovorum (Erwinia carotovora subsp. carotovora).
   3303..4052    +  CDS            carB: CARB_PECCC - Experimental evidence at protein level: Swiss-Prot protein existence level 1. Catalyzes the formation of (2S,5S)-carboxymethylproline (t- CMP) from malonyl-CoA and (S)-1-pyrroline-5-carboxylate, the first step in the biosynthesis of (5R)-carbapen-2-em-3-carboxylate, a beta-lactam antibiotic of the carbapenem class (PubMed:15595850, PubMed:14625287). Also catalyzes the independent decarboxylation of malonyl-CoA and methylmalonyl-CoA and the hydrolysis of CoA esters such as acetyl-CoA and propionyl-CoA (PubMed:15595850). Catalyzes the reaction with a C2 epimeric mixture of methylmal
   4074..5582    +  CDS            carA: CARA_PECCC - Experimental evidence at protein level: Swiss-Prot protein existence level 1. Involved in the biosynthesis of carbapenam-3-carboxylate, a beta-lactam antibiotic of the carbapenem class. Catalyzes the ATP- dependent formation of (3S,5S)-carbapenam-3-carboxylate from (2S,5S)-5- carboxymethylproline. From Pectobacterium carotovorum subsp. carotovorum (Erwinia carotovora subsp. carotovora).
   5604..6731    +  CDS            carD: CARD_PECCC - Protein inferred from homology: Swiss-Prot protein existence level 3. From Pectobacterium carotovorum subsp. carotovorum (Erwinia carotovora subsp. carotovora).
   7045..7116    +  terminator     rrnB T1 terminator: transcription terminator T1 from the E. coli rrnB gene
   7132..7159    +  terminator     T7Te terminator: phage T7 early transcription terminator
   7317..7905    -  rep_origin     ori: high-copy-number ColE1/pMB1/pBR322/pUC origin of replication
   7993..8087    -  terminator     lambda t0 terminator: transcription terminator from phage lambda
   8121..8912    -  CDS            neo: KKA2_KLEPN - Also known as kan, nptII. Experimental evidence at protein level: Swiss-Prot protein existence level 1. Resistance to kanamycin, neomycin, paromomycin, ribostamycin, butirosin and gentamicin B. From Klebsiella pneumoniae.
   8944..9048    -  CDS            tnpA (fragment): TN5P_ECOLX - Also known as tnp. Experimental evidence at protein level: Swiss-Prot protein existence level 1. Mediates transposition of transposon Tn5 by a 'cut and paste' mechanism. First, the monomeric transposase binds the 19 bp inverted DNA repeats flanking the transposon. Then, dimerization of the DNA- bound transposase creates a synaptic DNA complex. After nicking of the first DNA strand, excision of the transposon proceeds through a series of intermediates. The transposase then mediates the insertion of the transposon at a new site by strand transfer. The activity of the wild- type tran
   9063..9084    -  protein_bind   CAP binding site: CAP binding activates transcription in the presence of cAMP. E. coli catabolite activator protein
   9097..10179   -  CDS            lacI: lac repressor; lacI; The lac repressor binds to the lac operator to inhibit transcription in E. coli. This inhibition can be relieved by adding lactose or isopropyl-β-D-thiogalactopyranoside (IPTG).
  10180..10257   -  promoter       lacI promoter: lacI
  10265..10544   -  CDS            TcR (fragment): tetracycline efflux protein; tet; confers resistance to tetracycline
>Addgene plasmid #117756 | pCarCBADE_ProB(I69E)A | addgene full sequence | sequence record 230175 | Addgene NGS Result
TTTACACTTTATGCTTCCGGCTCGTATAATGTGTGGAATTGTGAGCGGATAACAATTTCAGAATTCAAAA
GATCTAGGAGGAAAAAAATGAGTGACAGCCAGACGCTGGTGGTAAAACTCGGCACCAGTGTGCTAACAGG
CGGATCGCGCCGTCTGAACCGTGCCCATATCGTTGAACTTGTTCGCCAGTGCGCGCAGTTACATGCCGCC
GGGCATCGGATTGTTATTGTGACGTCGGGCGCGATCGCCGCCGGACGTGAGCACCTGGGTTACCCGGAAC
TGCCAGCGACTGAAGCCTCGAAACAACTGCTGGCGGCGGTAGGGCAGAGTCGACTGATTCAACTGTGGGA
ACAGCTGTTTTCGATTTATGGCATTCACGTCGGGCAAATGCTGCTGACCCGTGCTGATATGGAAGACCGA
GAACGCTTCCTGAACGCCCGCGACACCCTGCGTGCGTTGCTCGATAACAATATCGTTCCGGTAATCAATG
AGAACGATGCTGTCGCTACGGCAGAGATTAAGGTCGGCGATAACGATAACCTTTCTGCGCTGGCGGCGAT
TCTGGCGGGTGCCGATAAACTGTTGCTGCTGACCGATCAAAAAGGTTTGTATACCGCTGACCCGCGCAGC
AATCCGCAGGCAGAACTGATTAAAGATGTTTACGGCATTGATGACGCACTGCGCGCGATTGCCGGTGACA
GCGTTTCAGGCCTCGGAACTGGCGGCATGAGTACCAAATTGCAGGCCGCTGACGTGGCTTGCCGTGCGGG
TATCGACACCATTATTGCCGCGGGCAGCAAGCCGGGCGTTATTGGTGATGTGATGGAAGGCATTTCCGTC
GGTACGCTGTTCCATGCCCAGGCGACTCCGCTTGAAAACCGTAAACGCTGGATTTTCGGTGCGCCGCCGG
CGGGTGAAATCACGGTAGATGAAGGGGCAACTGCCGCCATTCTGGAACGCGGCAGCTCCCTGTTGCCGAA
AGGCATTAAAAGCGTGACTGGCAATTTCTCGCGTGGTGAAGTCATCCGCATTTGCAACCTCGAAGGCCGC
GATATCGCCCACGGCGTCAGTCGTTACAACAGCGATGCATTACGCCGTATTGCCGGACACCACTCGCAAG
AAATTGATGCAATACTGGGATATGAATACGGCCCGGTTGCCGTTCACCGTGATGACATGATTACCCGTTA
AGGAGCAGGCTGATGCTGGAACAAATGGGCATTGCCGCGAAGCAAGCCTCGTATAAATTAGCGCAACTCT
CCAGCCGCGAAAAAAATCGCGTGCTGGAAAAAATCGCCGATGAACTGGAAGCACAAAGCGAAATCATCCT
CAACGCTAACGCCCAGGATGTTGCTGACGCGCGAGCCAATGGCCTTAGCGAAGCGATGCTTGACCGTCTG
GCACTGACGCCCGCACGGCTGAAAGGCATTGCCGACGATGTACGTCAGGTGTGCAACCTCGCCGATCCGG
TGGGGCAGGTAATCGATGGCGGCGTACTGGACAGCGGCCTGCGTCTTGAGCGTCGTCGCGTACCGCTGGG
GGTTATTGGCGTGATTTATGAAGCGCGCCCGAACGTGACGGTTGATGTCGCTTCGCTGTGCCTGAAAACC
GGTAATGCGGTGATCCTGCGCGGTGGCAAAGAAACGTGTCGCACTAACGCTGCAACGGTGGCGGTGATTC
AGGACGCCCTGAAATCCTGCGGCTTACCGGCGGGTGCCGTGCAGGCGATTGATAATCCTGACCGTGCGCT
GGTCAGTGAAATGCTGCGTATGGATAAATACATCGACATGCTGATCCCGCGTGGTGGCGCTGGTTTGCAT
AAACTGTGCCGCGAACAGTCGACGATCCCGGTGATCACAGGTGGTATAGGCGTATGCCATATTTACGTTG
ATGAAAGTGCAGAGATCGCTGAAGCATTAAAAGTGATCGTCAACGCCAAAACTCAGCGTCCGAGCACATG
TAATACGGTAGAAACGTTGCTGGTGAATAAAAACATCGCCGATAGCTTCCTGCCCGTATTAAGCAAACAA
ATGGCGGAAAGCGGCGTGACATTACACGCAGATGCAGCTGCGCTGACACAGTTGCAGGCAGGCCCCGCGA
AGGTGGTGGCGGTTAAAGCCGAAGAGTATGACGATGAGTTTCTGTCATTAGATTTGAACGTCAAAATCGT
CAGCGATCTTGACGATGCCATCGCCCATATTCGTGAACACGGCACGCAACACTCCGATGCGATCCTGACC
CGCGATATGCGCAACGCCCAGCGTTTTGTTAACGAAGTGGATTCGTCCGCTGTTTACGTTAACGCCTCTA
CGCGTTTTACCGACGGCGGCCAGTTTGGACTGGGTGCGGAAGTGGCGGTAAGCACACAAAAACTGCACGC
ACGTGGCCCAATGGGGCTGGAAGCACTGACCACTTACAAGTGGATCGGCATTGGTGATTACACCATTCGT
GCGTAATAGGAGGAAAAAAATGTCCGAGATCGTGAAATTTAACCCTGTGATGGCTTCTGGCTTCGGCGCA
TACATTGATCACCGTGACTTCCTGGAAGCTAAAACGGAAACGATCAAAAACCTGCTGATGCGCCAAGGTT
TCGTGGTTGTCAAAAACCTGGATATTGACTCCGATACTTTCCGTGATATCTACTCTGCATACGGTACCAT
CGTCGAATACGCGGATGAAAAAATTGGTGTTGGTTTTGGTTATCGCGATACCCTGAAACTGGAAGGCGAA
AAAGGTAAAATCGTTACCGGTCGTGGTCAACTGCCTTTCCACGCTGACGGTGGTCTGCTGCTGTCTCAGG
TCGATCAGGTTTTCCTGTACGCGGCGGAGATTAAAAACGTCAAATTCCGCGGTGCAACTACCGTTTGCGA
TCACGCTCTGGCGTGCCAGGAAATGCCAGCACACCTGCTGCGCGTTCTGGAAGAGGAGACGTTCGAAGTT
CGTGTGCTGGAACGTGGTTACTACGTGGATGTGTCCCCTGATGGTTGGTTCAAAGTGCCGGTGTTCACTG
ATCTGGGTTGGGTTCGTAAAATGCTGATCTATTTCCCATTCGATGAAGGCCAGCCGGCAAGCTGGGAACC
GCGTATTGTTGGTTTTACCGACCACGAAACCCAGGCATTCTTTCAAGAACTGGGTGCGTTCCTGAAACAG
CCGCGTTATTACTACAAACATTTCTGGGAAGACGGTGACCTGCTGATTATGGATAACCGTCGTGTTATCC
ACGAGCGTGAAGAATTTAACGATGATGACATCGTTCGTCGTCTGTACCGCGGCCAAACTGCAGATATCTA
AAGGAGGAAAAAATGGTATTCGAAGAAAACTCCGATGAAGTACGCGTGATTACCCTGGATCACCCGAACA
AACATAACCCATTTTCCCGTACCCTGGAAACTAGCGTGAAGGACGCTCTGGCTCGTGCAAACGCGGATGA
TAGCGTGCGTGCGGTCGTTGTGTATGGCGGCGCTGAACGTAGCTTCAGCGCAGGCGGTGATTTCAACGAA
GTCAAGCAGCTGTCTCGCTCCGAAGATATTGAAGAATGGATCGATCGTGTGATCGACCTGTATCAGGCAG
TCCTGAACGTAAACAAACCGACGATCGCGGCCGTTGATGGCTACGCGATCGGTATGGGCTTCCAATTCGC
TCTGATGTTTGACCAGCGCCTGATGGCCAGCACCGCGAACTTCGTGATGCCGGAACTGAAACACGGTATC
GGTTGCTCTGTAGGTGCAGCAATCCTGGGTTTCACCCATGGTTTCTCCACCATGCAAGAAATCATCTACC
AGTGCCAGTCTCTGGATGCACCGCGCTGCGTCGACTACCGCCTGGTGAATCAGGTCGTAGAGTCTTCCGC
GCTGCTGGACGCGGCGATCACTCAGGCGCACGTGATGGCGTCCTACCCGGCTTCCGCATTCATTAACACG
AAGCGTGCGGTAAACAAGCCGTTCATTCACCTGCTGGAACAGACCCGTGATGCTTCCAAAGCAGTGCACA
AAGCCGCATTCCAGGCGCGTGATGCCCAGGGTCACTTCAAAAACGTTCTGGGTAAGAAATACTGAGGATC
TAGGAGGAAAAAAATGAGCAATAGCTTCTGCGTCGTTTACAAAGGTTCCGATACTGACATTAACAACATT
CAGCGTGATTTCGACGGTAAAGGCGAAGCCCTGTCTAACGGCTATCTGTTCATCGAACAGAACGGCCACT
ACCAGAAATGCGAAATGGAGCGTGGCACGGCGTACCTGATTGGTTCTCTGTATAACCGTACTTTCCTGAT
TGGCCTGGCGGGCGTTTGGGAAGGTGAAGCATACCTGGCTAACGATGCTGAACTGCTGGCCCTGCTGTTT
ACGCGCCTGGGTGCCAACGCACTGGCTCTGGCGGAAGGCGATTTCTGCTTTTTCATTGATGAACCGAATG
GTGAGCTGACCGTTATCACGGAATCTCGCGGCTTCTCCCCGGTCCATGTTGTTCAAGGTAAGAAGGCATG
GATGACGAACAGCCTGAAACTGGTAACTGCTGCCGAAGGCGAGGGCGCACTGTGGTTTGAAGAAGAAGCT
CTGGTGTGCCAGTCTCTGATGCGTGCCGATACTTATACGCCGGTTAAGAACGCGCAGCGTCTGAAACCGG
GCGCAGTGCACGTTCTGACCCACGATAGCGAAGGCTACAGCTTTGTAGAGTCTCGTACCCTGACCACTCC
GGCATCCAACCAACTGCTGGCTCTGCCGCGTGAACCGCTGCTGGCACTGATCGATCGCTACCTGAACGCT
CCGCTGGAGGACCTGGCACCACGCTTCGACACGGTTGGTATCCCGCTGAGCGGTGGTCTGGACTCTTCCC
TGGTGACTGCCCTGGCTAGCCGCCATTTCAAGAAACTGAACACGTATTCCATCGGTACTGAGCTGTCCAA
CGAGTTTGAGTTCAGCCAGCAGGTTGCAGATGCTCTGGGTACGCACCACCAGATGAAAATCCTGTCCGAA
ACGGAAGTTATTAACGGTATCATCGAGTCCATTTACTACAACGAAATCTTCGACGGTCTGAGCGCGGAAA
TCCAGAGCGGTCTGTTCAACGTGTACCGTCAGGCTCAGGGCCAAGTCTCCTGCATGCTGACTGGCTATGG
TTCTGACCTGCTGTTCGGCGGCATCCTGAAACCTGGCGCTCAGTATGATAATCCGAACCAGCTGCTGGCG
GAACAAGTGTACCGCACCCGTTGGACCGGCGAATTTGCGACCCACGGTGCGTCTTGCTACGGCATCGATA
TCCGCCACCCGTTTTGGTCCCACAGCCTGATTAGCCTGTGCCACGCCCTGCACCCTGATTACAAGATTTT
CGATAATGAAGTTAAAAACATCCTGCGTGAATACGCTGATAGCCTGCAGCTGCTGCCAAAGGACATCGTT
TGGCGTAAAAAGATCGGTATTCACGAAGGTTCTTCTGTTAATCAGGCGTTCGCAAACGTACTGGGTTCTA
CGGTTGACAATTACCAGACCAAATCTCGTTTCACTTATCGTGTTTACCAGGCGTTCCTGCGCGGTCGCCT
GTCCATCACTGACGTTACCCCGTCCCAGCTGAAGGATCTGATCAAAAAGGACTGAGGATCTAGGAGGAAA
AAAATGCCTAACGATCTTTACGCTATCTACAATCGTTACACGTCAAGGACCCTGTTTTTTAAATACTGTG
CGACAGCGACTCTAACGCACAGACTGACACGTCGGCTGTCGCTTTTTACGTTGAAAAAGTGCCTTGCCCG
TCCACAGGGACGCCTTTTCTCTCTGGTTAATAGCATTTATTTTGGCGGAGAAACGCTGGAAGAGGTTCAG
AGTACAGCAACTTTTCTGGCACGCTCTGGCATTGCTTGCGTACTGGACTACGCCGTGGAAGGGGAAAATG
ACGAGACGCAGTTCGATAAGGCAATGGAAAATACGCTGCGCCTTATCGAGATGTCGCAGCAAACGGATAG
CCTGCCTTTTGTCGTGATTAAACCGTCGTCTCTGGGTAGTGTTGCTGTGTATGCTCGGCAAAGTGAAAGG
CTCGCGCTGGATGAAGCATCTGCAAGTGCATGGTCACGCATCGTTACGCGTTTCTCACGTCTGTTCGATT
ATGCCCGCTCTCATGGCGTGCATGTGATGGTTGATGCAGAGCAGACCGCGATTCAGCCCGCAGTGGATCG
TTTGGTTCTAGACATGATGCGTGAATTTAACCGCGATAGCGCGGTGATCACGCTGACGCTGCAATTTTAT
CTAAAGGATCAATTGCGTTTTCTCGACGAATGCTATCAGCGAGCCTGTCAGGATAATTTCCTGTTCGGCG
TGAAAGTAGTGCGCGGTGCTTATCTGGAAGAAGAGAAACGAGTGAACGGTGGCGTACGCTGTTTTGCAAC
CAAACAGGAAACCGATCGTAGTTATAACGCGGCGGTGGATTACATTGCACTGCGTCTGGATCGAATCGCA
CCGTTTTTCGCCACGCACAACGAGGAAAGCCTCGCTTTGATTATGTCGAGTGAGTCGCTACGCGCGGGGC
GCACCTGGGTAGGCCAGCTTTACGGGTTGGGCGATCATATTACTTATTCGCTGCTGCAAACTGGTTTCCG
CGTGTGCAAATACCTGCCTTACGGTCCGCTCGATAAGTCGTTGCCCTATTTACTCCGCAGGATTGAAGAG
AACGCGGTTGCCTCGGCAACCTTCAAAAAGGAAAATAAACTCTTGCAGAAGGAGTTGCTGCGCCGTCTCG
TAGGAGGGATGTAATGTCAAAATTTCATTGTCATATTCGCGATACGGCTATCGGTTTCCCCGTGTCGGAG
GATGAAAGCGTACTCAGTTCAGCCTATGAAGCTGGTGTCGAACTGCCTTATCGCTGTGCTTCTGGTTACT
GTGGTGTATGCAAGGTGCGCCTGACGTCCGGCAACGTCAACATGGATCATTCTGGTGGGATCTCACGTAA
AGATATCGCTGATGGTTACATTCTACCTTGCTGTTCTGTGCCGCTCTCTAACCTCGAAATTGAACCTGTA
TCGTCATGCTGAGGATCCAAACTCGAGTAAGGATCTCCAGGCATCAAATAAAACGAAAGGCTCAGTCGAA
AGACTGGGCCTTTCGTTTTATCTGTTGTTTGTCGGTGAACGCTCTCTACTAGAGTCACACTGGCTCACCT
TCGGGTGGGCCTTTCTGCGTTTATACCTAGGGCGTTCGGCTGCGGCGAGCGGTATCAGCTCACTCAAAGG
CGGTAATACGGTTATCCACAGAATCAGGGGATAACGCAGGAAAGAACATGTGAGCAAAAGGCCAGCAAAA
GGCCAGGAACCGTAAAAAGGCCGCGTTGCTGGCGTTTTTCCATAGGCTCCGCCCCCCTGACGAGCATCAC
AAAAATCGACGCTCAAGTCAGAGGTGGCGAAACCCGACAGGACTATAAAGATACCAGGCGTTTCCCCCTG
GAAGCTCCCTCGTGCGCTCTCCTGTTCCGACCCTGCCGCTTACCGGATACCTGTCCGCCTTTCTCCCTTC
GGGAAGCGTGGCGCTTTCTCATAGCTCACGCTGTAGGTATCTCAGTTCGGTGTAGGTCGTTCGCTCCAAG
CTGGGCTGTGTGCACGAACCCCCCGTTCAGCCCGACCGCTGCGCCTTATCCGGTAACTATCGTCTTGAGT
CCAACCCGGTAAGACACGACTTATCGCCACTGGCAGCAGCCACTGGTAACAGGATTAGCAGAGCGAGGTA
TGTAGGCGGTGCTACAGAGTTCTTGAAGTGGTGGCCTAACTACGGCTACACTAGAAGGACAGTATTTGGT
ATCTGCGCTCTGCTGAAGCCAGTTACCTTCGGAAAAAGAGTTGGTAGCTCTTGATCCGGCAAACAAACCA
CCGCTGGTAGCGGTGGTTTTTTTGTTTGCAAGCAGCAGATTACGCGCAGAAAAAAAGGATCTCAAGAAGA
TCCTTTGATCTTTTCTACGGGGTCTGACGCTCAGTGGAACGAAAACTCACGTTAAGGGATTTTGGTCATG
ACTAGTGCTTGGATTCTCACCAATAAAAAACGCCCGGCGGCAACCGAGCGTTCTGAACAAATCCAGATGG
AGTTCTGAGGTCATTACTGGATCTATCAACAGGAGTCCAAGCGAGCTCTCGAACCCCAGAGTCCCGCTCA
GAAGAACTCGTCAAGAAGGCGATAGAAGGCGATGCGCTGCGAATCGGGAGCGGCGATACCGTAAAGCACG
AGGAAGCGGTCAGCCCATTCGCCGCCAAGCTCTTCAGCAATATCACGGGTAGCCAACGCTATGTCCTGAT
AGCGGTCCGCCACACCCAGCCGGCCACAGTCGATGAATCCAGAAAAGCGGCCATTTTCCACCATGATATT
CGGCAAGCAGGCATCGCCATGGGTCACGACGAGATCCTCGCCGTCGGGCATGCGCGCCTTGAGCCTGGCG
AACAGTTCGGCTGGCGCGAGCCCCTGATGCTCTTCGTCCAGATCATCCTGATCGACAAGACCGGCTTCCA
TCCGAGTACGTGCTCGCTCGATGCGATGTTTCGCTTGGTGGTCGAATGGGCAGGTAGCCGGATCAAGCGT
ATGCAGCCGCCGCATTGCATCAGCCATGATGGATACTTTCTCGGCAGGAGCAAGGTGAGATGACAGGAGA
TCCTGCCCCGGCACTTCGCCCAATAGCAGCCAGTCCCTTCCCGCTTCAGTGACAACGTCGAGCACAGCTG
CGCAAGGAACGCCCGTCGTGGCCAGCCACGATAGCCGCGCTGCCTCGTCCTGCAGTTCATTCAGGGCACC
GGACAGGTCGGTCTTGACAAAAAGAACCGGGCGCCCCTGCGCTGACAGCCGGAACACGGCGGCATCAGAG
CAGCCGATTGTCTGTTGTGCCCAGTCATAGCCGAATAGCCTCTCCACCCAAGCGGCCGGAGAACCTGCGT
GCAATCCATCTTGTTCAATCATGCGAAACGATCCTCATCCTGTCTCTTGATCAGATCATGATCCCCTGCG
CCATCAGATCCTTGGCGGCAAGAAAGCCATCCAGTTTACTTTGCAGGGCTTCCCAACCTTACCAGAGGGC
GCCCCAGCTGGCAATTCCGACGTCGGTGCCTAATGAGTGAGCTAACTTACATTAATTGCGTTGCGCTCAC
TGCCCGCTTTCCAGTCGGGAAACCTGTCGTGCCAGCTGCATTAATGAATCGGCCAACGCGCGGGGAGAGG
CGGTTTGCGTATTGGGCGCCAGGGTGGTTTTTCTTTTCACCAGTGAGACGGGCAACAGCTGATTGCCCTT
CACCGCCTGGCCCTGAGAGAGTTGCAGCAAGCGGTCCACGCTGGTTTGCCCCAGCAGGCGAAAATCCTGT
TTGATGGTGGTTAACGGCGGGATATAACATGAGCTGTCTTCGGTATCGTCGTATCCCACTACCGAGATGT
CCGCACCAACGCGCAGCCCGGACTCGGTAATGGCGCGCATTGCGCCCAGCGCCATCTGATCGTTGGCAAC
CAGCATCGCAGTGGGAACGATGCCCTCATTCAGCATTTGCATGGTTTGTTGAAAACCGGACATGGCACTC
CAGTCGCCTTCCCGTTCCGCTATCGGCTGAATTTGATTGCGAGTGAGATATTTATGCCAGCCAGCCAGAC
GCAGACGCGCCGAGACAGAACTTAATGGGCCCGCTAACAGCGCGATTTGCTGGTGACCCAATGCGACCAG
ATGCTCCACGCCCAGTCGCGTACCGTCTTCATGGGAGAAAATAATACTGTTGATGGGTGTCTGGTCAGAG
ACATCAAGAAATAACGCCGGAACATTAGTGCAGGCAGCTTCCACAGCAATGGCATCCTGGTCATCCAGCG
GATAGTTAATGATCAGCCCACTGACGCGTTGCGCGAGAAGATTGTGCACCGCCGCTTTACAGGCTTCGAC
GCCGCTTCGTTCTACCATCGACACCACCACGCTGGCACCCAGTTGATCGGCGCGAGATTTAATCGCCGCG
ACAATTTGCGACGGCGCGTGCAGGGCCAGACTGGAGGTGGCAACGCCAATCAGCAACGACTGTTTGCCCG
CCAGTTGTTGTGCCACGCGGTTGGGAATGTAATTCAGCTCCGCCATCGCCGCTTCCACTTTTTCCCGCGT
TTTCGCAGAAACGTGGCTGGCCTGGTTCACCACGCGGGAAACGGTCTGATAAGAGACACCGGCATACTCT
GCGACATCGTATAACGTTACTGGTTTCACATTCACCACCCTGAATTGACTCTCTTCCGGGCGCTATCATG
CCATACCGCGAAAGGTTTTGCGCCATTCGATGGTGTCCGGGATCTCGACGCTCTCCCTTATGCGACTCCT
GCATTAGGAAGCAGCCCAGTAGTAGGTTGAGGCCGTTGAGCACCGCCGCCGCAAGGAATGGTGCATGCAA
GGAGATGGCGCCCAACAGTCCCCCGGCCACGGGGCCTGCCACCATACCCACGCCGAAACAAGCGCTCATG
AGCCCGAAGTGGCGAGCCCGATCTTCCCCATCGGTGATGTCGGCGATATAGGCGCCAGCAACCGCACCTG
TGGCGCCGGTGATGCCGGCCACGATGCGTCCGGCGTAGAGGATCGAGATCGTTTAGGCACCCCAGGC
